>Addgene plasmid #234042 | pLenti-CR033 | addgene full sequence | sequence record 464734 | Addgene NGS Result
TTGAGATCCTTTTTTTCTGCGCGTAATCTGCTGCTTGCAAACAAAAAAACCACCGCTACCAGCGGTGGTT
TGTTTGCCGGATCAAGAGCTACCAACTCTTTTTCCGAAGGTAACTGGCTTCAGCAGAGCGCAGATACCAA
ATACTGTTCTTCTAGTGTAGCCGTAGTTAGGCCACCACTTCAAGAACTCTGTAGCACCGCCTACATACCT
CGCTCTGCTAATCCTGTTACCAGTGGCTGCTGCCAGTGGCGATAAGTCGTGTCTTACCGGGTTGGACTCA
AGACGATAGTTACCGGATAAGGCGCAGCGGTCGGGCTGAACGGGGGGTTCGTGCACACAGCCCAGCTTGG
AGCGAACGACCTACACCGAACTGAGATACCTACAGCGTGAGCTATGAGAAAGCGCCACGCTTCCCGAAGG
GAGAAAGGCGGACAGGTATCCGGTAAGCGGCAGGGTCGGAACAGGAGAGCGCACGAGGGAGCTTCCAGGG
GGAAACGCCTGGTATCTTTATAGTCCTGTCGGGTTTCGCCACCTCTGACTTGAGCGTCGATTTTTGTGAT
GCTCGTCAGGGGGGCGGAGCCTATGGAAAAACGCCAGCAACGCGGCCTTTTTACGGTTCCTGGCCTTTTG
CTGGCCTTTTGCTCACATGTTCTTTCCTGCGTTATCCCCTGATTCTGTGGATAACCGTATTACCGCCTTT
GAGTGAGCTGATACCGCTCGCCGCAGCCGAACGACCGAGCGCAGCGAGTCAGTGAGCGAGGAAGCGGAAG
AGCGCCCAATACGCAAACCGCCTCTCCCCGCGCGTTGGCCGATTCATTAATGCAGCTGTGGAATGTGTGT
CAGTTAGGGTGTGGAAAGTCCCCAGGCTCCCCAGCAGGCAGAAGTATGCAAAGCATGCATCTCAATTAGT
CAGCAACCAGGTGTGGAAAGTCCCCAGGCTCCCCAGCAGGCAGAAGTATGCAAAGCATGCATCTCAATTA
GTCAGCAACCATAGTCCCGCCCCTAACTCCGCCCATCCCGCCCCTAACTCCGCCCAGTTCCGCCCATTCT
CCGCCCCATGGCTGACTAATTTTTTTTATTTATGCAGAGGCCGAGGCCGCCTCGGCCTCTGAGCTATTCC
AGAAGTAGTGAGGAGGCTTTTTTGGAGGCCTAGGCTTTTGCAAAAAGCTTGGACACAAGACAGGCTTGCG
AGATATGTTTGAGAATACCACTTTATCCCGCGTCAGGGAGAGGCAGTGCGTAAAAAGACGCGGACTCATG
TGAAATACTGGTTTTTAGTGCGCCAGATCTCTATAATCTCGCGCAACCTATTTTCCCCTCGAACACTTTT
TAAGCCGTAGATAAACAGGCTGGGACACTTCACATGAGCGAAAAATACATCGTCACCTGGGACATGTTGC
AGATCCATGCACGTAAACTCGCAAGCCGACTGATGCCTTCTGAACAATGGAAAGGCATTATTGCCGTAAG
CCGTGGCGGTCTGTACCGGGTGCGTTACTGGCGCGTGAACTGGGTATTCGTCATGTCGATACCGTTTGTA
TTTCCAGCTACGATCACGACAACCAGCGCGAGCTTAAAGTGCTGAAACGCGCAGAAGGCGATGGCGAAGG
CTTCATCGTTATTGATGACCTGGTGGATACCGGTGGTACTGCGGTTGCGATTCGTGAAATGTATCCAAAA
GCGCACTTTGTCACCATCTTCGCAAAACCGGCTGGTCGTCCGCTGGTTGATGACTATGTTGTTGATATCC
CGCAAGATACCTGGATTGAACAGCCGTGGGATATGGGCGTCGTATTCGTCCCGCCAATCTCCGGTCGCTA
ATCTTTTCAACGCCTGGCACTGCCGGGCGTTGTTCTTTTTAACTTCAGGCGGGTTACAATAGTTTCCAGT
AAGTATTCTGGAGGCTGCATCCATGACACAGGCAAACCTGAGCGAAACCCTGTTCAAACCCCGCTTTAAA
CATCCTGAAACCTCGACGCTAGTCCGCCGCTTTAATCACGGCGCACAACCGCCTGTGCAGTCGGCCCTTG
ATGGTAAAACCATCCCTCACTGGTATCGCATGATTAACCGTCTGATGTGGATCTGGCGCGGCATTGACCC
ACGCGAAATCCTCGACGTCCAGGCACGTATTGTGATGAGCGATGCCGAACGTACCGACGATGATTTATAC
GATACGGTGATTGGCTACCGTGGCGGCAACTGGATTTATGAGTGGGCCCCGGATCTTTGTGAAGGAACCT
TACTTCTGTGGTGTGACATAATTGGACAAACTACCTACAGAGATTTAAAGCTCTAAGGTAAATATAAAAT
TTTTAAGTGTATAATGTGTTAAACTACTGATTCTAATTGTTTGTGTATTTTAGATTCCAACCTATGGAAC
TGATGAATGGGAGCAGTGGTGGAATGCCTTTAATGAGGAAAACCTGTTTTGCTCAGAAGAAATGCCATCT
AGTGATGATGAGGCTACTGCTGACTCTCAACATTCTACTCCTCCAAAAAAGAAGAGAAAGGTAGAAGACC
CCAAGGACTTTCCTTCAGAATTGCTAAGTTTTTTGAGTCATGCTGTGTTTAGTAATAGAACTCTTGCTTG
CTTTGCTATTTACACCACAAAGGAAAAAGCTGCACTGCTATACAAGAAAATTATGGAAAAATATTCTGTA
ACCTTTATAAGTAGGCATAACAGTTATAATCATAACATACTGTTTTTTCTTACTCCACACAGGCATAGAG
TGTCTGCTATTAATAACTATGCTCAAAAATTGTGTACCTTTAGCTTTTTAATTTGTAAAGGGGTTAATAA
GGAATATTTGATGTATAGTGCCTTGACTAGAGATCATAATCAGCCATACCACATTTGTAGAGGTTTTACT
TGCTTTAAAAAACCTCCCACACCTCCCCCTGAACCTGAAACATAAAATGAATGCAATTGTTGTTGTTAAC
TTGTTTATTGCAGCTTATAATGGTTACAAATAAAGCAATAGCATCACAAATTTCACAAATAAAGCATTTT
TTTCACTGCATTCTAGTTGTGGTTTGTCCAAACTCATCAATGTATCTTATCATGTCTGGATCAACTGGAT
AACTCAAGCTAACCAAAATCATCCCAAACTTCCCACCCCATACCCTATTACCACTGCCAATTACCTGTGG
TTTCATTTACTCTAAACCTGTGATTCCTCTGAATTATTTTCATTTTAAAGAAATTGTATTTGTTAAATAT
GTACTACAAACTTAGTAGTTGGAAGGGCTAATTCACTCCCAAAGAAGACAAGATATCCTTGATCTGTGGA
TCTACCACACACAAGGCTACTTCCCTGATTAGCAGAACTACACACCAGGGCCAGGGGTCAGATATCCACT
GACCTTTGGATGGTGCTACAAGCTAGTACCAGTTGAGCCAGATAAGGTAGAAGAGGCCAATAAAGGAGAG
AACACCAGCTTGTTACACCCTGTGAGCCTGCATGGGATGGATGACCCGGAGAGAGAAGTGTTAGAGTGGA
GGTTTGACAGCCGCCTAGCATTTCATCACGTGGCCCGAGAGCTGCATCCGGAGTACTTCAAGAACTGCTG
ATATCGAGCTTGCTACAAGGGACTTTCCGCTGGGGACTTTCCAGGGAGGCGTGGCCTGGGCGGGACTGGG
GAGTGGCGAGCCCTCAGATCCTGCATATAAGCAGCTGCTTTTTGCCTGTACTGGGTCTCTCTGGTTAGAC
CAGATCTGAGCCTGGGAGCTCTCTGGCTAACTAGGGAACCCACTGCTTAAGCCTCAATAAAGCTTGCCTT
GAGTGCTTCAAGTAGTGTGTGCCCGTCTGTTGTGTGACTCTGGTAACTAGAGATCCCTCAGACCCTTTTA
GTCAGTGTGGAAAATCTCTAGCAGTGGCGCCCGAACAGGGACTTGAAAGCGAAAGGGAAACCAGAGGAGC
TCTCTCGACGCAGGACTCGGCTTGCTGAAGCGCGCACGGCAAGAGGCGAGGGGCGGCGACTGGTGAGTAC
GCCAAAAATTTTGACTAGCGGAGGCTAGAAGGAGAGAGATGGGTGCGAGAGCGTCAGTATTAAGCGGGGG
AGAATTAGATCGCGATGGGAAAAAATTCGGTTAAGGCCAGGGGGAAAGAAAAAATATAAATTAAAACATA
TAGTATGGGCAAGCAGGGAGCTAGAACGATTCGCAGTTAATCCTGGCCTGTTAGAAACATCAGAAGGCTG
TAGACAAATACTGGGACAGCTACAACCATCCCTTCAGACAGGATCAGAAGAACTTAGATCATTATATAAT
ACAGTAGCAACCCTCTATTGTGTGCATCAAAGGATAGAGATAAAAGACACCAAGGAAGCTTTAGACAAGA
TAGAGGAAGAGCAAAACAAAAGTAAGACCACCGCACAGCAAGCGGCCGGCCGCTGATCTTCAGACCTGGA
GGAGGAGATATGAGGGACAATTGGAGAAGTGAATTATATAAATATAAAGTAGTAAAAATTGAACCATTAG
GAGTAGCACCCACCAAGGCAAAGAGAAGAGTGGTGCAGAGAGAAAAAAGAGCAGTGGGAATAGGAGCTTT
GTTCCTTGGGTTCTTGGGAGCAGCAGGAAGCACTATGGGCGCAGCGTCAATGACGCTGACGGTACAGGCC
AGACAATTATTGTCTGGTATAGTGCAGCAGCAGAACAATTTGCTGAGGGCTATTGAGGCGCAACAGCATC
TGTTGCAACTCACAGTCTGGGGCATCAAGCAGCTCCAGGCAAGAATCCTGGCTGTGGAAAGATACCTAAA
GGATCAACAGCTCCTGGGGATTTGGGGTTGCTCTGGAAAACTCATTTGCACCACTGCTGTGCCTTGGAAT
GCTAGTTGGAGTAATAAATCTCTGGAACAGATTTGGAATCACACGACCTGGATGGAGTGGGACAGAGAAA
TTAACAATTACACAAGCTTAATACACTCCTTAATTGAAGAATCGCAAAACCAGCAAGAAAAGAATGAACA
AGAATTATTGGAATTAGATAAATGGGCAAGTTTGTGGAATTGGTTTAACATAACAAATTGGCTGTGGTAT
ATAAAATTATTCATAATGATAGTAGGAGGCTTGGTAGGTTTAAGAATAGTTTTTGCTGTACTTTCTATAG
TGAATAGAGTTAGGCAGGGATATTCACCATTATCGTTTCAGACCCACCTCCCAACCCCGAGGGGACCCGA
CAGGCCCGAAGGAATAGAAGAAGAAGGTGGAGAGAGAGACAGAGACAGATCCATTCGATTAGTGAACGGA
TCTCGACGGTATCGCCAAATGGCAGTATTCATCCACAATTTTAAAAGAAAAGGGGGGATTGGGGGGTACA
GTGCAGGGGAAAGAATAGTAGACATAATAGCAACAGACATACAAACTAAAGAATTACAAAAACAAATTAC
AAAAATTCAAAATTTTCGGGTTTATTACAGGGACAGCAGAGATCCAGTTTGGATCGATAAGCTTGATATC
GAATTCGGGCAGAGCGCACATCGCCCACAGTCCCCGAGAAGTTGGGGGGAGGGGTCGGCAATTGATCCGG
TGCCTAGAGAAGGTGGCGCGGGGTAAACTGGGAAAGTGATGTCGTGTACTGGCTCCGCCTTTTTCCCGAG
GGTGGGGGAGAACCGTATATAAGTGCAGTAGTCGCCGTGAACGTTCTTTTTCGCAACGGGTTTGCCGCCA
GAACACAGGGGATCCCCTGCAGGGCCACCATGAAACGGACAGCCGACGGAAGCGAGTTCGAGTCACCAAA
GAAGAAGCGGAAAGTCTCTGAGGTGGAGTTTTCCCACGAGTACTGGATGAGACATGCCCTGACCCTGGCC
AAGAGGGCACGGGATGAGAGGGAGGTGCCTGTGGGAGCCGTGCTGGTGCTGAACAATAGAGTGATCGGCG
AGGGCTGGAACAGAGCCATCGGCCTGCACGACCCAACAGCCCATGCCGAAATTATGGCCCTGAGACAGGG
CGGCCTGGTCATGCAGAACTACAGACTGATTGACGCCACCCTGTACGTGACATTCGAGCCTTGCGTGATG
TGCGCCGGCGCCATGATCCACTCTAGGATCGGCCGCGTGGTGTTTGGATGGAGAAATTCTAAAAGAGGCG
CCGCAGGCTCCCTGATGAACGTGCTGAACTACCCCGGCATGAATCACCGCGTCGAAATTACCGAGGGAAT
CCTGGCAGATGAATGTGCCGCCCTGCTGTGCGATTTCTATCGGATGCCTAGACAGGTGTTCAATGCTCAG
AAGAAGGCCCAGAGCTCCATCAACTCCGGAGGATCTAGCGGAGGCTCCTCTGGCTCTGAGACACCTGGCA
CAAGCGAGAGCGCAACACCTGAAAGCAGCGGGGGCAGCAGCGGGGGGTCAGACAAGAAGTACAGCATCGG
CCTGGCCATCGGCACCAACTCTGTGGGCTGGGCCGTGATCACCGACGAGTACAAGGTGCCCAGCAAGAAA
TTCAAGGTGCTGGGCAACACCGACCGGCACAGCATCAAGAAGAACCTGATCGGAGCCCTGCTGTTCGACA
GCGGCGAAACAGCCGAGGCCACCCGGCTGAAGAGAACCGCCAGAAGAAGATACACCAGACGGAAGAACCG
GATCTGCTATCTGCAAGAGATCTTCAGCAACGAGATGGCCAAGGTGGACGACAGCTTCTTCCACAGACTG
GAAGAGTCCTTCCTGGTGGAAGAGGATAAGAAGCACGAGCGGCACCCCATCTTCGGCAACATCGTGGACG
AGGTGGCCTACCACGAGAAGTACCCCACCATCTACCACCTGAGAAAGAAACTGGTGGACAGCACCGACAA
GGCCGACCTGCGGCTGATCTATCTGGCCCTGGCCCACATGATCAAGTTCCGGGGCCACTTCCTGATCGAG
GGCGACCTGAACCCCGACAACAGCGACGTGGACAAGCTGTTCATCCAGCTGGTGCAGACCTACAACCAGC
TGTTCGAGGAAAACCCCATCAACGCCAGCGGCGTGGACGCCAAGGCCATCCTGTCTGCCAGACTGAGCAA
GAGCAGACGGCTGGAAAATCTGATCGCCCAGCTGCCCGGCGAGAAGAAGAATGGCCTGTTCGGAAACCTG
ATTGCCCTGAGCCTGGGCCTGACCCCCAACTTCAAGAGCAACTTCGACCTGGCCGAGGATGCCAAACTGC
AGCTGAGCAAGGACACCTACGACGACGACCTGGACAACCTGCTGGCCCAGATCGGCGACCAGTACGCCGA
CCTGTTTCTGGCCGCCAAGAACCTGTCCGACGCCATCCTGCTGAGCGACATCCTGAGAGTGAACACCGAG
ATCACCAAGGCCCCCCTGAGCGCCTCTATGATCAAGAGATACGACGAGCACCACCAGGACCTGACCCTGC
TGAAAGCTCTCGTGCGGCAGCAGCTGCCTGAGAAGTACAAAGAGATTTTCTTCGACCAGAGCAAGAACGG
CTACGCCGGCTACATTGACGGCGGAGCCAGCCAGGAAGAGTTCTACAAGTTCATCAAGCCCATCCTGGAA
AAGATGGACGGCACCGAGGAACTGCTCGTGAAGCTGAACAGAGAGGACCTGCTGCGGAAGCAGCGGACCT
TCGACAACGGCAGCATCCCCCACCAGATCCACCTGGGAGAGCTGCACGCCATTCTGCGGCGGCAGGAAGA
TTTTTACCCATTCCTGAAGGACAACCGGGAAAAGATCGAGAAGATCCTGACCTTCCGCATCCCCTACTAC
GTGGGCCCTCTGGCCAGGGGAAACAGCAGATTCGCCTGGATGACCAGAAAGAGCGAGGAAACCATCACCC
CCTGGAACTTCGAGGAAGTGGTGGACAAGGGCGCTTCCGCCCAGAGCTTCATCGAGCGGATGACCAACTT
CGATAAGAACCTGCCCAACGAGAAGGTGCTGCCCAAGCACAGCCTGCTGTACGAGTACTTCACCGTGTAT
AACGAGCTGACCAAAGTGAAATACGTGACCGAGGGAATGAGAAAGCCCGCCTTCCTGAGCGGCGAGCAGA
AAAAGGCCATCGTGGACCTGCTGTTCAAGACCAACCGGAAAGTGACCGTGAAGCAGCTGAAAGAGGACTA
CTTCAAGAAAATCGAGTGCTTCGACTCCGTGGAAATCTCCGGCGTGGAAGATCGGTTCAACGCCTCCCTG
GGCACATACCACGATCTGCTGAAAATTATCAAGGACAAGGACTTCCTGGACAATGAGGAAAACGAGGACA
TTCTGGAAGATATCGTGCTGACCCTGACACTGTTTGAGGACAGAGAGATGATCGAGGAACGGCTGAAAAC
CTATGCCCACCTGTTCGACGACAAAGTGATGAAGCAGCTGAAGCGGCGGAGATACACCGGCTGGGGCAGG
CTGAGCCGGAAGCTGATCAACGGCATCCGGGACAAGCAGTCCGGCAAGACAATCCTGGATTTCCTGAAGT
CCGACGGCTTCGCCAACAGAAACTTCATGCAGCTGATCCACGACGACAGCCTGACCTTTAAAGAGGACAT
CCAGAAAGCCCAGGTGTCCGGCCAGGGCGATAGCCTGCACGAGCACATTGCCAATCTGGCCGGCAGCCCC
GCCATTAAGAAGGGCATCCTGCAGACAGTGAAGGTGGTGGACGAGCTCGTGAAAGTGATGGGCCGGCACA
AGCCCGAGAACATCGTGATCGAAATGGCCAGAGAGAACCAGACCACCCAGAAGGGACAGAAGAACAGCCG
CGAGAGAATGAAGCGGATCGAAGAGGGCATCAAAGAGCTGGGCAGCCAGATCCTGAAAGAACACCCCGTG
GAAAACACCCAGCTGCAGAACGAGAAGCTGTACCTGTACTACCTGCAGAATGGGCGGGATATGTACGTGG
ACCAGGAACTGGACATCAACCGGCTGTCCGACTACGATGTGGACCATATCGTGCCTCAGAGCTTTCTGAA
GGACGACTCCATCGACAACAAGGTGCTGACCAGAAGCGACAAGAACCGGGGCAAGAGCGACAACGTGCCC
TCCGAAGAGGTCGTGAAGAAGATGAAGAACTACTGGCGGCAGCTGCTGAACGCCAAGCTGATTACCCAGA
GAAAGTTCGACAATCTGACCAAGGCCGAGAGAGGCGGCCTGAGCGAACTGGATAAGGCCGGCTTCATCAA
GAGACAGCTGGTGGAAACCCGGCAGATCACAAAGCACGTGGCACAGATCCTGGACTCCCGGATGAACACT
AAGTACGACGAGAATGACAAGCTGATCCGGGAAGTGAAAGTGATCACCCTGAAGTCCAAGCTGGTGTCCG
ATTTCCGGAAGGATTTCCAGTTTTACAAAGTGCGCGAGATCAACAACTACCACCACGCCCACGACGCCTA
CCTGAACGCCGTCGTGGGAACCGCCCTGATCAAAAAGTACCCTAAGCTGGAAAGCGAGTTCGTGTACGGC
GACTACAAGGTGTACGACGTGCGGAAGATGATCGCCAAGAGCGAGCAGGAAATCGGCAAGGCTACCGCCA
AGTACTTCTTCTACAGCAACATCATGAACTTTTTCAAGACCGAGATTACCCTGGCCAACGGCGAGATCCG
GAAGCGGCCTCTGATCGAGACAAACGGCGAAACCGGGGAGATCGTGTGGGATAAGGGCCGGGATTTTGCC
ACCGTGCGGAAAGTGCTGAGCATGCCCCAAGTGAATATCGTGAAAAAGACCGAGGTGCAGACAGGCGGCT
TCAGCAAAGAGTCTATCCTGCCCAAGAGGAACAGCGATAAGCTGATCGCCAGAAAGAAGGACTGGGACCC
TAAGAAGTACGGCGGCTTCGACAGCCCCACCGTGGCCTATTCTGTGCTGGTGGTGGCCAAAGTGGAAAAG
GGCAAGTCCAAGAAACTGAAGAGTGTGAAAGAGCTGCTGGGGATCACCATCATGGAAAGAAGCAGCTTCG
AGAAGAATCCCATCGACTTTCTGGAAGCCAAGGGCTACAAAGAAGTGAAAAAGGACCTGATCATCAAGCT
GCCTAAGTACTCCCTGTTCGAGCTGGAAAACGGCCGGAAGAGAATGCTGGCCTCTGCCGGCGAACTGCAG
AAGGGAAACGAACTGGCCCTGCCCTCCAAATATGTGAACTTCCTGTACCTGGCCAGCCACTATGAGAAGC
TGAAGGGCTCCCCCGAGGATAATGAGCAGAAACAGCTGTTTGTGGAACAGCACAAGCACTACCTGGACGA
GATCATCGAGCAGATCAGCGAGTTCTCCAAGAGAGTGATCCTGGCCGACGCTAATCTGGACAAAGTGCTG
TCCGCCTACAACAAGCACCGGGATAAGCCCATCAGAGAGCAGGCCGAGAATATCATCCACCTGTTTACCC
TGACCAATCTGGGAGCCCCTGCCGCCTTCAAGTACTTTGACACCACCATCGACCGGAAGAGGTACACCAG
CACCAAAGAGGTGCTGGACGCCACCCTGATCCACCAGAGCATCACCGGCCTGTACGAGACACGGATCGAC
CTGTCTCAGCTGGGAGGTGACTCTGGCGGCTCAAAAAGAACCGCCGACGGCAGCGAGTTCGAAAGCCCCA
AGAAGAAGAGGAAAGTCGGCTCCGGCGCAACAAACTTCTCTCTGCTGAAACAAGCCGGAGATGTCGAAGA
GAATCCTGGACCGATGGCCAAGCCTTTGTCTCAAGAAGAATCCACCCTCATTGAAAGAGCAACGGCTACA
ATCAACAGCATCCCCATCTCTGAAGACTACAGCGTCGCCAGCGCAGCTCTCTCTAGCGACGGCCGCATCT
TCACTGGTGTCAATGTATATCATTTTACTGGGGGACCTTGTGCAGAACTCGTGGTGCTGGGCACTGCTGC
TGCTGCGGCAGCTGGCAACCTGACTTGTATCGTCGCGATCGGAAATGAGAACAGGGGCATCTTGAGCCCC
TGCGGACGGTGCCGACAGGTGCTTCTCGATCTGCATCCTGGGATCAAAGCCATAGTGAAGGACAGTGATG
GACAGCCGACGGCAGTTGGGATTCGTGAATTGCTGCCCTCTGGTTATGTGTGGGAGGGCTGAACGCGTCG
ATGAGAGGAGTATTCGTGGTACCTTTAAGACCAATGACTTACAAGGCAGCTGTAGATCTTAGCCACTTTT
TAAAAGAAAAGGGGGGACTGGAAGGGCTAATTCACTCCCAACGAAGACAAGATCTGCTTTTTGCTTGTAC
TGGGTCTCTCTGGTTAGACCAGATCTGAGCCTGGGAGCTCTCTGGCTAACTAGGGAACCCACTGCTTAAG
CCTCAATAAAGCTTGCCTTGAGTGCTTCAAGTAGTGTGTGCCCGTCTGTTGTGTGACTCTGGTAACTAGA
GATCCCTCAGACCCTTTTAGTCAGTGTGGAAAATCTCTAGCAGCATCTAGAATTAATTCCGTGTATTCTA
TAGTGTCACCTAAATCGTATGTGTATGATACATAAGGTTATGTATTAATTGTAGCCGCGTTCTAACGACA
ATATGTACAAGCCTAATTGTGTAGCATCTGGCTTACTGAAGCAGACCCTATCATCTCTCTCGTAAACTGC
CGTCAGAGTCGGTTTGGTTGGACGAACCTTCTGAGTTTCTGGTAACGCCGTCCCGCACCCGGAAATGGTC
AGCGAACCAATCAGCAGGGTCATCGCTAGCCAGATCCTCTACGCCGGACGCATCGTGGCCGGCATCACCG
GCGCCACAGGTGCGGTTGCTGGCGCCTATATCGCCGACATCACCGATGGGGAAGATCGGGCTCGCCACTT
CGGGCTCATGAGCGCTTGTTTCGGCGTGGGTATGGTGGCAGGCCCCGTGGCCGGGGGACTGTTGGGCGCC
ATCTCCTTGCATGCACCATTCCTTGCGGCGGCGGTGCTCAACGGCCTCAACCTACTACTGGGCTGCTTCC
TAATGCAGGAGTCGCATAAGGGAGAGCGTCGAATGGTGCACTCTCAGTACAATCTGCTCTGATGCCGCAT
AGTTAAGCCAGCCCCGACACCCGCCAACACCCGCTGACGCGCCCTGACGGGCTTGTCTGCTCCCGGCATC
CGCTTACAGACAAGCTGTGACCGTCTCCGGGAGCTGCATGTGTCAGAGGTTTTCACCGTCATCACCGAAA
CGCGCGAGACGAAAGGGCCTCGTGATACGCCTATTTTTATAGGTTAATGTCATGATAATAATGGTTTCTT
AGACGTCAGGTGGCACTTTTCGGGGAAATGTGCGCGGAACCCCTATTTGTTTATTTTTCTAAATACATTC
AAATATGTATCCGCTCATGAGACAATAACCCTGATAAATGCTTCAATAATATTGAAAAAGGAAGAGTATG
AGTATTCAACATTTCCGTGTCGCCCTTATTCCCTTTTTTGCGGCATTTTGCCTTCCTGTTTTTGCTCACC
CAGAAACGCTGGTGAAAGTAAAAGATGCTGAAGATCAGTTGGGTGCACGAGTGGGTTACATCGAACTGGA
TCTCAACAGCGGTAAGATCCTTGAGAGTTTTCGCCCCGAAGAACGTTTTCCAATGATGAGCACTTTTAAA
GTTCTGCTATGTGGCGCGGTATTATCCCGTATTGACGCCGGGCAAGAGCAACTCGGTCGCCGCATACACT
ATTCTCAGAATGACTTGGTTGAGTACTCACCAGTCACAGAAAAGCATCTTACGGATGGCATGACAGTAAG
AGAATTATGCAGTGCTGCCATAACCATGAGTGATAACACTGCGGCCAACTTACTTCTGACAACGATCGGA
GGACCGAAGGAGCTAACCGCTTTTTTGCACAACATGGGGGATCATGTAACTCGCCTTGATCGTTGGGAAC
CGGAGCTGAATGAAGCCATACCAAACGACGAGCGTGACACCACGATGCCTGTAGCAATGGCAACAACGTT
GCGCAAACTATTAACTGGCGAACTACTTACTCTAGCTTCCCGGCAACAATTAATAGACTGGATGGAGGCG
GATAAAGTTGCAGGACCACTTCTGCGCTCGGCCCTTCCGGCTGGCTGGTTTATTGCTGATAAATCTGGAG
CCGGTGAGCGTGGGTCTCGCGGTATCATTGCAGCACTGGGGCCAGATGGTAAGCCCTCCCGTATCGTAGT
TATCTACACGACGGGGAGTCAGGCAACTATGGATGAACGAAATAGACAGATCGCTGAGATAGGTGCCTCA
CTGATTAAGCATTGGTAACTGTCAGACCAAGTTTACTCATATATACTTTAGATTGATTTAAAACTTCATT
TTTAATTTAAAAGGATCTAGGTGAAGATCCTTTTTGATAATCTCATGACCAAAATCCCTTAACGTGAGTT
TTCGTTCCACTGAGCGTCAGACCCCGTAGAAAAGATCAAAGGATCTTC
Features (pLannotate 1.2.2; 32 found; start..end, strand, type, name):
      1..589     +  rep_origin     ori: high-copy-number ColE1/pMB1/pBR322/pUC origin of replication
    772..828     +  CDS            lacI (fragment): lac repressor; lacI; The lac repressor binds to the lac operator to inhibit transcription in E. coli. This inhibition can be relieved by adding lactose or isopropyl-β-D-thiogalactopyranoside (IPTG).
    835..1164    +  promoter       SV40 promoter: SV40 enhancer and early promoter
   1364..1483    +  CDS            gpt (fragment): XGPT_ECOLI - Also known as gpp, gxu. Experimental evidence at protein level: Swiss-Prot protein existence level 1. Purine salvage pathway enzyme that catalyzes the transfer of the ribosyl-5-phosphate group from 5-phospho-alpha-D-ribose 1- diphosphate (PRPP) to the N9 position of the 6-oxopurines guanine and xanthine to form the corresponding ribonucleotides GMP (guanosine 5'- monophosphate) and XMP (xanthosine 5'-monophosphate), with the release of PPi. To a lesser extent, also acts on hypoxanthine (PubMed:9100006, PubMed:3886014). Does not ribophosphorylate adenine (PubMed:3886014). From Esch
   1483..1818    +  CDS            gpt (fragment): XGPT_ECOLI - Also known as gpp, gxu. Experimental evidence at protein level: Swiss-Prot protein existence level 1. Purine salvage pathway enzyme that catalyzes the transfer of the ribosyl-5-phosphate group from 5-phospho-alpha-D-ribose 1- diphosphate (PRPP) to the N9 position of the 6-oxopurines guanine and xanthine to form the corresponding ribonucleotides GMP (guanosine 5'- monophosphate) and XMP (xanthosine 5'-monophosphate), with the release of PPi. To a lesser extent, also acts on hypoxanthine (PubMed:9100006, PubMed:3886014). Does not ribophosphorylate adenine (PubMed:3886014). From Esch
   1913..2218    +  CDS            frsA (fragment): FRSA_ECOLI - Also known as yafA. Experimental evidence at protein level: Swiss-Prot protein existence level 1. Catalyzes the hydrolysis of esters (PubMed:15808744). Displays esterase activity toward pNP-butyrate (PubMed:15808744). May stimulate mixed-acid fermentation by acting as a fermentation/respiration switch that down-regulates respiration and up- regulates fermentation rates (PubMed:15169777). From Escherichia coli (strain K12).
   2222..2296    +  CDS            small t antigen (fragment): SV40 (simian virus 40) small t antigen
   2298..2363    +  intron         small t intron: SV40 (simian virus 40) small t antigen intron
   2493..2513    +  CDS            SV40 NLS: nuclear localization signal of SV40 (simian virus 40) large T antigen
   2832..2915    +  CDS            large T antigen (fragment): large T antigen from SV40 (simian virus 40)
   2938..3072    +  polyA_signal   SV40 poly(A) signal: SV40 polyadenylation signal
   3239..3568    +  CDS            nef (fragment): NEF_HV1BR - Experimental evidence at protein level: Swiss-Prot protein existence level 1. Extracellular Nef protein targets CD4(+) T-lymphocytes for apoptosis by interacting with CXCR4 surface receptors (PubMed:14990729). From Human immunodeficiency virus type 1 group M subtype B (isolate BRU/LAI) (HIV-1).
   3616..3873    +  LTR            5' LTR (truncated): truncated 5' long terminal repeat (LTR) from HIV-1
   3920..4045    +  misc_feature   HIV-1 Ψ: packaging signal of human immunodeficiency virus type 1
   4029..4367    +  CDS            HIV-1 gag (fragment): gag protein from human immunodeficiency virus 1; gag
   4542..4775    +  misc_feature   RRE: The Rev response element (RRE) of HIV-1 allows for Rev-dependent mRNA export from the nucleus to the cytoplasm.
   5152..5252    +  CDS            Rev (fragment): human immunodeficiency virus 1 (HIV-1) Rev protein; rev; enhances nuclear export of unspliced and incompletely spliced viral mRNAs
   5289..5406    +  misc_feature   cPPT/CTS: central polypurine tract and central termination sequence of HIV-1
   5443..5466    -  misc_feature   MCS (fragment): pBluescript multiple cloning site
   5467..5678    +  promoter       EF-1α core promoter: core promoter for human elongation factor EF-1α
   5757..6248    +  CDS            tadA: TADA_ECOLI - Also known as yfhC. Experimental evidence at protein level: Swiss-Prot protein existence level 1. Catalyzes the deamination of adenosine to inosine at the wobble position 34 of tRNA(Arg2). Essential for cell viability. From Escherichia coli (strain K12).
   6351..7952    +  CDS            dCas9(N): N-terminal portion of catalytically inactive Streptococcus pyogenes dCas9 carrying the D10A mutation (Zetsche et al., 2015)
   7953..10447   +  CDS            Cas9(C) (fragment): C-terminal portion of Streptococcus pyogenes Cas9 (Zetsche et al., 2015)
  10584..10980   +  CDS            BSD (fragment): blasticidin S deaminase; Aspergillus terreus BSD; confers resistance to blasticidin
  11009..11077   +  CDS            nef (fragment): NEF_HV1Z2 - Experimental evidence at protein level: Swiss-Prot protein existence level 1. Extracellular Nef protein targets CD4(+) T-lymphocytes for apoptosis by interacting with CXCR4 surface receptors. From Human immunodeficiency virus type 1 group M subtype D (isolate Z2/CDC-Z34) (HIV-1).
  11079..11312   +  LTR            3' LTR (ΔU3): self-inactivating 3' long terminal repeat (LTR) from HIV-1
  11337..11355   -  promoter       SP6 promoter: promoter for bacteriophage SP6 RNA polymerase
  11583..11862   +  CDS            TcR (fragment): tetracycline efflux protein; tet; confers resistance to tetracycline
  11863..11911   -  misc_feature   bom (fragment): basis of mobility region from pBR322
  12013..12048   -  CDS            rop (fragment): Rop protein, which maintains plasmids at low copy number; rop
  12143..12247   +  promoter       AmpR promoter: bla
  12248..13108   +  CDS            AmpR: β-lactamase; bla; confers resistance to ampicillin, carbenicillin, and related antibiotics
