[The description below was written by a language model from this plasmid's Addgene catalogue record and pLannotate feature annotations shown in this document.]
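Description:
pLenti-CR033 is a 13.3 kb HIV-1-based lentiviral transfer plasmid, described as optimized for human T cells, that delivers the adenine base editor ABE8e(V106W). It is propagated in E. coli under ampicillin selection (AmpR with its bla promoter). The annotated origin is of the ColE1/pUC type, although the catalogue lists the plasmid as low copy and names a recombination-reducing strain as the growth host, as is common for LTR-containing vectors. The backbone also carries remnants of older vectors: an SV40 promoter followed by gpt fragments, SV40 small t intron and poly(A) sequences, and fragments of lacI, TcR, bom and rop. The record assigns these no role.

The viral cassette lies between a truncated 5' LTR and a self-inactivating ΔU3 3' LTR. It includes the Ψ packaging signal with an adjoining gag fragment, the Rev response element for Rev-dependent nuclear export of the genomic RNA, and the cPPT/CTS, which generally aids transduction. No WPRE is annotated.

Inside this cassette, an EF-1α core promoter drives a single open reading frame. The evolved E. coli TadA deaminase (TadA8e with the V106W substitution) is fused to Streptococcus pyogenes Cas9 carrying D10A. The catalogue gives only that mutation, which implies a nickase even though the annotation tool labels the N-terminal segment "dCas9". A P2A peptide then links the editor to blasticidin S deaminase, so editor and resistance marker come from one transcript and transduced cells can be selected with blasticidin.

No guide RNA cassette is annotated, so sgRNAs would have to be supplied separately. The associated work used base-editing mutagenesis to map alleles that tune human T cell function, consistent with use for stable editor expression in T cells for A-to-G editing screens.
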