Addgene plasmid #234042: pLenti-CR033
Purpose: expresses ABE8e(V106W) base editor in a human T cell optimized lentiviral transfer plasmid
Depositing lab: Alexander Marson. Depositing organization: J. David Gladstone Institutes. Publication: Base-editing mutagenesis maps alleles to tune human T cell functions. Schmidt R, Ward CC, Dajani R, Armour-Garb Z, Ota M, Allain V, Hernandez R, Layeghi M, Xing G, Goudy L, Dorovskyi D, Wang C, Chen YY, Ye CJ, Shy BR, Gilbert LA, Eyquem J, Pritchard JK, Dodgson SE, Marson A. Nature. 2024 Jan;625(7996):805-812. doi: 10.1038/s41586-023-06835-6. Epub 2023 Dec 13. PubMed 38093011.
Backbone
  Vector backbone: pLenti-CR033
  Total vector size (bp): 13278
  Vector type: Lentiviral
  Selectable markers: Blasticidin
Growth in bacteria
  Bacterial resistance: Ampicillin, 100 μg/mL
  Growth temperature: 37°C
  Growth strain: NEB Stable
  Copy number: Low Copy
Gene/Insert
  Gene/Insert name: TadA8e(V106W)-Cas9(D10A)-P2A-blast
  Species: Streptococcus pyogenes for Cas9
Terms and licenses: Academic/Nonprofit Terms; Industry Terms: Not Available to Industry
How to cite: pLenti-CR033 was a gift from Alexander Marson (Addgene plasmid # 234042 ; http://n2t.net/addgene:234042 ; RRID:Addgene_234042)
